>Addgene plasmid #78745 | pcDNA3-HA-MKRN1 | addgene full sequence | sequence record 149952 | Addgene assembled sequence
GACGGATCGGGAGATCTCCCGATCCCCTATGGTCGACTCTCAGTACAATCTGCTCTGATGCCGCATAGTT
AAGCCAGTATCTGCTCCCTGCTTGTGTGTTGGAGGTCGCTGAGTAGTGCGCGAGCAAAATTTAAGCTACA
ACAAGGCAAGGCTTGACCGACAATTGCATGAAGAATCTGCTTAGGGTTAGGCGTTTTGCGCTGCTTCGCG
ATGTACGGGCCAGATATACGCGTTGACATTGATTATTGACTAGTTATTAATAGTAATCAATTACGGGGTC
ATTAGTTCATAGCCCATATATGGAGTTCCGCGTTACATAACTTACGGTAAATGGCCCGCCTGGCTGACCG
CCCAACGACCCCCGCCCATTGACGTCAATAATGACGTATGTTCCCATAGTAACGCCAATAGGGACTTTCC
ATTGACGTCAATGGGTGGACTATTTACGGTAAACTGCCCACTTGGCAGTACATCAAGTGTATCATATGCC
AAGTACGCCCCCTATTGACGTCAATGACGGTAAATGGCCCGCCTGGCATTATGCCCAGTACATGACCTTA
TGGGACTTTCCTACTTGGCAGTACATCTACGTATTAGTCATCGCTATTACCATGGTGATGCGGTTTTGGC
AGTACATCAATGGGCGTGGATAGCGGTTTGACTCACGGGGATTTCCAAGTCTCCACCCCATTGACGTCAA
TGGGAGTTTGTTTTGGCACCAAAATCAACGGGACTTTCCAAAATGTCGTAACAACTCCGCCCCATTGACG
CAAATGGGCGGTAGGCGTGTACGGTGGGAGGTCTATATAAGCAGAGCTCTCTGGCTAACTAGAGAACCCA
CTGCTTACTGGCTTATCGAAATTAATACGACTCACTATAGGGAGACCCAAGCTTGGTACCATGGCCTCCT
ACCCTTATGATGTGCCAGATTATGCCTCTCCCGAATTCATGGCGGAGGCTGCAACTCCCGGAACAACAGC
CACAACATCAGGAGCAGGAGCGGCAGCGGCGACGGCGGCAGCAGCCTCCCCCACCCCGATCCCCACAGTC
ACCGCCCCGTCCCTGGGGGCGGGCGGAGGGGGCGGCGGCAGCGACGGCAGCGGCGGCGGCTGGACTAAAC
AGGTCACCTGCAGGTATTTTATGCATGGGGTTTGTAAGGAAGGAGACAACTGTCGCTACTCGCATGACCT
CTCTGACAGTCCGTATAGTGTAGTGTGCAAGTATTTTCAGCGAGGGTACTGTATTTATGGAGACCGCTGC
AGATATGAACATAGCAAACCATTGAAACAGGAAGAAGCAACTGCTACAGAGCTAACTACAAAGTCATCCC
TTGCTGCTTCCTCAAGTCTCTCATCGATAGTTGGACCACTTGTTGAAATGAATACAGGCGAAGCTGAGTC
AAGAAATTCAAACTTTGCAACTGTAGGAGCAGGTTCAGAGGACTGGGTGAATGCTATTGAGTTTGTTCCT
GGGCAACCCTACTGTGGCCGTACTGCGCCTTCCTGCACTGAAGCACCCCTGCAGGGCTCAGTGACCAAGG
AAGAATCAGAGAAAGAGCAAACCGCCGTGGAGACAAAGAAGCAGCTGTGCCCCTATGCTGCAGTGGGAGA
GTGCCGATACGGGGAGAACTGTGTGTATCTCCACGGAGATTCTTGTGACATGTGTGGGCTGCAGGTCCTG
CATCCAATGGATGCTGCCCAGAGATCGCAGCATATCAAATCGTGCATTGAGGCCCATGAGAAGGACATGG
AGCTCTCATTTGCCGTGCAGCGCAGCAAGGACATGGTGTGTGGGATCTGCATGGAGGTGGTCTATGAGAA
AGCCAACCCCAGTGAGCGCCGCTTCGGGATCCTCTCCAACTGCAACCACACCTACTGTCTCAAGTGCATT
CGCAAGTGGAGGAGTGCTAAGCAATTTGAGAGCAAGATCATAAAGTCCTGCCCAGAATGCCGGATCACAT
CTAACTTTGTCATTCCAAGTGAGTACTGGGTGGAGGAGAAAGAAGAGAAGCAGAAACTCATTCTGAAATA
CAAGGAGGCAATGAGCAACAAGGCGTGCAGGTATTTTGATGAAGGACGTGGGAGCTGCCCATTTGGAGGG
AACTGTTTTTACAAGCATGCGTACCCTGATGGCCGTAGAGAGGAGCCACAGAGACAGAAAGTGGGAACAT
CAAGCAGATACCGGGCCCAACGAAGGAACCACTTCTGGGAACTCATTGAGGAAAGAGAGAACAGCAACCC
CTTTGACAACGATGAAGAAGAGGTTGTCACCTTTGAGCTGGGCGAGATGTTGCTTATGCTTTTGGCTGCA
GGTGGGGACGACGAACTAACAGACTCTGAAGATGAGTGGGACTTGTTTCATGATGAGCTGGAAGATTTTT
ATGACTTGGATCTATAGCTCGAGCATGCATCTAGAGGGCCCTATTCTATAGTGTCACCTAAATGCTAGAG
CTCGCTGATCAGCCTCGACTGTGCCTTCTAGTTGCCAGCCATCTGTTGTTTGCCCCTCCCCCGTGCCTTC
CTTGACCCTGGAAGGTGCCACTCCCACTGTCCTTTCCTAATAAAATGAGGAAATTGCATCGCATTGTCTG
AGTAGGTGTCATTCTATTCTGGGGGGTGGGGTGGGGCAGGACAGCAAGGGGGAGGATTGGGAAGACAATA
GCAGGCATGCTGGGGATGCGGTGGGCTCTATGGCTTCTGAGGCGGAAAGAACCAGCTGGGGCTCTAGGGG
GTATCCCC
[124 nt withheld, positions 2739-2862]
C
[32 nt withheld, positions 2864-2895]
CA
[57 nt withheld, positions 2898-2954]
A
[49 nt withheld, positions 2956-3004]
CCTTTGACGTTGGAGTCCACGTTCTTT
[37 nt withheld, positions 3032-3068]
ACCCTATCTCGGTCTATTCTTTTGATTTATAAGGGATTTTGGGGATTTCGGCCTATTGGTTAAAAAATGA
GCTGATTTAACAAAAATTTAACGCGAATTAATTCTGTGGAATGTGTGTCAGTTAGGGTGTGGAAAGTCCC
CAGGCTCCCCAGGCAGGCAGAAGTATGCAAAGCATGCATCTCAATTAGTCAGCAACCAGGTGTGGAAAGT
CCCCAGGCTCCCCAGCAGGCAGAAGTATGCAAAGCATGCATCTCAATTAGTCAGCAACCATAGTCCCGCC
CCTAACTCCGCCCATCCCGCCCCTAACTCCGCCCAGTTCCGCCCATTCTCCGCCCCATGGCTGACTAATT
TTTTTTATTTATGCAGAGGCCGAGGCCGCCTCTGCCTCTGAGCTATTCCAGAAGTAGTGAGGAGGCTTTT
TTGGAGGCCTAGGCTTTTGCAAAAAGCTCCCGGGAGCTTGTATATCCATTTTCGGATCTGATCAAGAGAC
AGGATGAGGATCGTTTCGCATGATTGAACAAGATGGATTGCACGCAGGTTCTCCGGCCGCTTGGGTGGAG
AGGCTATTCGGCTATGACTGGGCACAACAGACAATCGGCTGCTCTGATGCCGCCGTGTTCCGGCTGTCAG
CGCAGGGGCGCCCGGTTCTTTTTGTCAAGACCGACCTGTCCGGTGCCCTGAATGAACTGCAGGACGAGGC
AGCGCGGCTATCGTGGCTGGCCACGACGGGCGTTCCTTGCGCAGCTGTGCTCGACGTTGTCACTGAAGCG
GGAAGGGACTGGCTGCTATTGGGCGAAGTGCCGGGGCAGGATCTCCTGTCATCTCACCTTGCTCCTGCCG
AGAAAGTATCCATCATGGCTGATGCAATGCGGCGGCTGCATACGCTTGATCCGGCTACCTGCCCATTCGA
CCACCAAGCGAAACATCGCATCGAGCGAGCACGTACTCGGATGGAAGCCGGTCTTGTCGATCAGGATGAT
CTGGACGAAGAGCATCAGGGGCTCGCGCCAGCCGAACTGTTCGCCAGGCTCAAGGCGCGCATGCCCGACG
GCGAGGATCTCGTCGTGACCCATGGCGATGCCTGCTTGCCGAATATCATGGTGGAAAATGGCCGCTTTTC
TGGATTCATCGACTGTGGCCGGCTGGGTGTGGCGGACCGCTATCAGGACATAGCGTTGGCTACCCGTGAT
ATTGCTGAAGAGCTTGGCGGCGAATGGGCTGACCGCTTCCTCGTGCTTTACGGTATCGCCGCTCCCGATT
CGCAGCGCATCGCCTTCTATCGCCTTCTTGACGAGTTCTTCTGAGCGGGACTCTGGGGTTCGAAATGACC
GACCAAGCGACGCCCAACCTGCCATCACGAGATTTCGATTCCACCGCCGCCTTCTATGAAAGGTTGGGCT
TCGGAATCGTTTTCCGGGACGCCGGCTGGATGATCCTCCAGCGCGGGGATCTCATGCTGGAGTTCTTCGC
CCACCCCAACTTGTTTATTGCAGCTTATAATGGTTACAAATAAAGCAATAGCATCACAAATTTCACAAAT
AAAGCATTTTTTTCACTGCATTCTAGTTGTGGTTTGTCCAAACTCATCAATGTATCTTATCATGTCTGTA
TACCGTCGACCTCTAGCTAGAGCTTGGCGTAATCATGGTCATAGCTGTTTCCTGTGTGAAATTGTTATCC
GCTCACAATTCCACACAACATACGAGCCGGAAGCATAAAGTGTAAAGCCTGGGGTGCCTAATGAGTGAGC
TAACTCACATTAATTGCGTTGCGCTCACTGCCCGCTTTCCAGTCGGGAAACCTGTCGTGCCAGCTGCATT
AATGAATCGGCCAACGCGCGGGGAGAGGCGGTTTGCGTATTGGGCGCTCTTCCGCTTCCTCGCTCACTGA
CTCGCTGCGCTCGGTCGTTCGGCTGCGGCGAGCGGTATCAGCTCACTCAAAGGCGGTAATACGGTTATCC
ACAGAATCAGGGGATAACGCAGGAAAGAACATGTGAGCAAAAGGCCAGCAAAAGGCCAGGAACCGTAAAA
AGGCCGCGTTGCTGGCGTTTTTCCATAGGCTCCGCCCCCCTGACGAGCATCACAAAAATCGACGCTCAAG
TCAGAGGTGGCGAAACCCGACAGGACTATAAAGATACCAGGCGTTTCCCCCTGGAAGCTCCCTCGTGCGC
TCTCCTGTTCCGACCCTGCCGCTTACCGGATACCTGTCCGCCTTTCTCCCTTCGGGAAGCGTGGCGCTTT
CTCAATGCTCACGCTGTAGGTATCTCAGTTCGGTGTAGGTCGTTCGCTCCAAGCTGGGCTGTGTGCACGA
ACCCCCCGTTCAGCCCGACCGCTGCGCCTTATCCGGTAACTATCGTCTTGAGTCCAACCCGGTAAGACAC
GACTTATCGCCACTGGCAGCAGCCACTGGTAACAGGATTAGCAGAGCGAGGTATGTAGGCGGTGCTACAG
AGTTCTTGAAGTGGTGGCCTAACTACGGCTACACTAGAAGGACAGTATTTGGTATCTGCGCTCTGCTGAA
GCCAGTTACCTTCGGAAAAAGAGTTGGTAGCTCTTGATCCGGCAAACAAACCACCGCTGGTAGCGGTGGT
TTTTTTGTTTGCAAGCAGCAGATTACGCGCAGAAAAAAAGGATCTCAAGAAGATCCTTTGATCTTTTCTA
CGGGGTCTGACGCTCAGTGGAACGAAAACTCACGTTAAGGGATTTTGGTCATGAGATTATCAAAAAGGAT
CTTCACCTAGATCCTTTTAAATTAAAAATGAAGTTTTAAATCAATCTAAAGTATATATGAGTAAACTTGG
TCTGACAGTTACCAATGCTTAATCAGTGAGGCACCTATCTCAGCGATCTGTCTATTTCGTTCATCCATAG
TTGCCTGACTCCCCGTCGTGTAGATAACTACGATACGGGAGGGCTTACCATCTGGCCCCAGTGCTGCAAT
GATACCGCGAGACCCACGCTCACCGGCTCCAGATTTATCAGCAATAAACCAGCCAGCCGGAAGGGCCGAG
CGCAGAAGTGGTCCTGCAACTTTATCCGCCTCCATCCAGTCTATTAATTGTTGCCGGGAAGCTAGAGTAA
GTAGTTCGCCAGTTAATAGTTTGCGCAACGTTGTTGCCATTGCTACAGGCATCGTGGTGTCACGCTCGTC
GTTTGGTATGGCTTCATTCAGCTCCGGTTCCCAACGATCAAGGCGAGTTACATGATCCCCCATGTTGTGC
AAAAAAGCGGTTAGCTCCTTCGGTCCTCCGATCGTTGTCAGAAGTAAGTTGGCCGCAGTGTTATCACTCA
TGGTTATGGCAGCACTGCATAATTCTCTTACTGTCATGCCATCCGTAAGATGCTTTTCTGTGACTGGTGA
GTACTCAACCAAGTCATTCTGAGAATAGTGTATGCGGCGACCGAGTTGCTCTTGCCCGGCGTCAATACGG
GATAATACCGCGCCACATAGCAGAACTTTAAAAGTGCTCATCATTGGAAAACGTTCTTCGGGGCGAAAAC
TCTCAAGGATCTTACCGCTGTTGAGATCCAGTTCGATGTAACCCACTCGTGCACCCAACTGATCTTCAGC
ATCTTTTACTTTCACCAGCGTTTCTGGGTGAGCAAAAACAGGAAGGCAAAATGCCGCAAAAAAGGGAATA
AGGGCGACACGGAAATGTTGAATACTCATACTCTTCCTTTTTCAATATTATTGAAGCATTTATCAGGGTT
ATTGTCTCATGAGCGGATACATATTTGAATGTATTTAGAAAAATAAACAAATAGGGGTTCCGCGCACATT
TCCCCGAAAAGTGCCACCTGACGTC
Features (pLannotate 1.2.2; 21 found; start..end, strand, type, name):
     36..80      -  misc_feature   bom (fragment): basis of mobility region from pBR322
    235..614     +  enhancer       CMV enhancer: human cytomegalovirus immediate early enhancer
    615..818     +  promoter       CMV promoter: human cytomegalovirus (CMV) immediate early promoter
    814..847     +  LTR            5' LTR (truncated) (fragment): truncated 5' long terminal repeat (LTR) from HIV-1
    863..881     +  promoter       T7 promoter: promoter for bacteriophage T7 RNA polymerase
    949..2394    +  CDS            MKRN1: MKRN1_HUMAN - Also known as RNF61. Experimental evidence at protein level: Swiss-Prot protein existence level 1. E3 ubiquitin ligase catalyzing the covalent attachment of ubiquitin moieties onto substrate proteins. These substrates include FILIP1, p53/TP53, CDKN1A and TERT. Keeps cells alive by suppressing p53/TP53 under normal conditions, but stimulates apoptosis by repressing CDKN1A under stress conditions. Acts as a negative regulator of telomerase. Has negative and positive effects on RNA polymerase II- dependent transcription. From Homo sapiens (Human).
   2425..2443    -  promoter       SP6 promoter: promoter for bacteriophage SP6 RNA polymerase
   2469..2693    +  polyA_signal   bGH poly(A) signal: bovine growth hormone polyadenylation signal
   2697..2718    +  promoter       SV40 promoter (fragment): SV40 enhancer and early promoter
   2739..3167    +  rep_origin     f1 ori (sequence partly withheld): f1 bacteriophage origin of replication; arrow indicates direction of (+) strand synthesis
   3181..3511    +  promoter       SV40 promoter: SV40 enhancer and early promoter
   3578..4369    +  CDS            neo: KKA2_KLEPN - Also known as kan, nptII. Experimental evidence at protein level: Swiss-Prot protein existence level 1. Resistance to kanamycin, neomycin, paromomycin, ribostamycin, butirosin and gentamicin B. From Klebsiella pneumoniae.
   4393..4551    +  CDS            ble (fragment): BLE_KLEPN - Experimental evidence at protein level: Swiss-Prot protein existence level 1. Binding protein with a strong affinity to the bleomycin family of antibiotics. Binds to CL990; an antimitotic-antibiotic compound. From Klebsiella pneumoniae.
   4546..4667    +  polyA_signal   SV40 poly(A) signal: SV40 polyadenylation signal
   4740..4756    -  protein_bind   lac operator: The lac repressor binds to the lac operator to inhibit transcription in E. coli. This inhibition can be relieved by adding lactose or isopropyl-β-D-thiogalactopyranoside (IPTG). lac repressor encoded by lacI
   4764..4794    -  promoter       lac promoter: promoter for the E. coli lac operon
   4809..4830    -  protein_bind   CAP binding site: CAP binding activates transcription in the presence of cAMP. E. coli catabolite activator protein
   4843..4935    -  CDS            lacI (fragment): lac repressor; lacI; The lac repressor binds to the lac operator to inhibit transcription in E. coli. This inhibition can be relieved by adding lactose or isopropyl-β-D-thiogalactopyranoside (IPTG).
   5118..5706    -  rep_origin     ori: high-copy-number ColE1/pMB1/pBR322/pUC origin of replication
   5877..6737    -  CDS            AmpR: β-lactamase; bla; confers resistance to ampicillin, carbenicillin, and related antibiotics
   6738..6842    -  promoter       AmpR promoter: bla
