[The description below was written by a language model from this plasmid's Addgene catalogue record and pLannotate feature annotations shown in this document.]
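Description:
pcDNA3-HA-MKRN1 is a 6,873-nt mammalian expression plasmid built on a pcDNA3-HA backbone for overexpressing human MKRN1 (also known as RNF61) in mammalian cells. It is propagated in E. coli as a high-copy plasmid through its ColE1/pUC-type origin and selected with ampicillin via the β-lactamase gene and its own promoter. An f1 phage origin is also present, along with short leftover fragments of the bom region, lac promoter/operator and lacI that are typical backbone remnants with no evident role in the design.

The payload is the MKRN1 coding sequence placed downstream of the human cytomegalovirus immediate-early enhancer and promoter and followed by the bovine growth hormone polyadenylation signal, giving strong constitutive transcription after transfection. According to the catalogue entry, the backbone supplies an N-terminal HA epitope tag for detecting or immunoprecipitating the protein. The tag is not annotated as a separate feature in the table, and the cloning sites used are not recorded. T7 and SP6 phage promoters flank the insert, which would in principle allow in vitro transcription in either orientation. A separate cassette, in which the SV40 early promoter drives the neomycin phosphotransferase gene ahead of an SV40 polyadenylation signal, allows G418 selection of stably transfected cells. The small HIV-1 LTR, ble and additional SV40 promoter fragments called by the annotation software are most likely incidental matches.

MKRN1 is an E3 ubiquitin ligase whose annotated substrates include p53, p21 (CDKN1A) and TERT. The associated publication examines how it differentially regulates p53 and p21 to control cell cycle arrest and apoptosis, so the plasmid suits overexpression studies of that kind.
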