Addgene plasmid #78745: pcDNA3-HA-MKRN1
Purpose: To overexpress MKRN1 in Mammalian Cells
Depositing lab: Jaewhan Song. Depositing organization: Yonsei University. Publication: Differential regulation of p53 and p21 by MKRN1 E3 ligase controls cell cycle arrest and apoptosis. Lee EW, Lee MS, Camus S, Ghim J, Yang MR, Oh W, Ha NC, Lane DP, Song J. EMBO J. 2009 Jul 22;28(14):2100-13. doi: 10.1038/emboj.2009.164. Epub 2009 Jun 18. PubMed 19536131.
Backbone
  Vector backbone: pcDNA3-HA
  Vector type: Mammalian Expression
Growth in bacteria
  Bacterial resistance: Ampicillin, 100 μg/mL
  Growth temperature: 37°C
  Growth strain: DH5alpha
  Copy number: High Copy
Gene/Insert
  Gene/Insert name: MKRN1
  Species: H. sapiens (human)
  Entrez Gene: MKRN1 (a.k.a. RNF61)
  Promoter: CMV
  Tag / fusion protein: HA (N terminal on backbone)
  Cloning method: Restriction Enzyme; 5′ cloning site unknown (unknown if destroyed); 3′ cloning site unknown (unknown if destroyed)
  Sequencing primers: 5′ CMV-F; 3′ BGHrev
Terms and licenses: Academic/Nonprofit Terms; Industry Terms: Not Available to Industry
How to cite: pcDNA3-HA-MKRN1 was a gift from Jaewhan Song (Addgene plasmid # 78745 ; http://n2t.net/addgene:78745 ; RRID:Addgene_78745)
