>Addgene plasmid #78745 | pcDNA3-HA-MKRN1 | addgene partial sequence | sequence record 149950 | CMV-F 5'-CGCAAATGGGCGGTAGGCGTG-3'
ACTAGAGAACCCACTGCTTACTGGCTTATCGAAATTAATACGACTCACTATAGGGAGACCCAAGCTTGGT
ACCATGGCCTCCTACCCTTATGATGTGCCAGATTATGCCTCTCCCGAATTCATGGCGGAGGCTGCAACTC
CCGGAACAACAGCCACAACATCAGGAGCAGGAGCGGCAGCGGCGACGGCGGCAGCAGCCTCCCCCACCCC
GATCCCCACAGTCACCGCCCCGTCCCTGGGGGCGGGCGGAGGGGGCGGCGGCAGCGACGGCAGCGGCGGC
GGCTGGACTAAACAGGTCACCTGCAGGTATTTTATGCATGGGGTTTGTAAGGAAGGAGACAACTGTCGCT
ACTCGCATGACCTCTCTGACAGTCCGTATAGTGTAGTGTGCAAGTATTTTCAGCGAGGGTACTGTATTTA
TGGAGACCGCTGCAGATATGAACATAGCAAACCATTGAAACAGGAAGAAGCAACTGCTACAGAGCTAACT
ACAAAGTCATCCCTTGCTGCTTCCTCAAGTCTCTCATCGATAGTTGGACCACTTGTTGAAATGAATACAG
GCGAAGCTGAGTCAAGAAATTCAAACTTTGCAACTGTAGGAGCAGGTTCAGAGGACTGGGTGAATGCTAT
TGAGTTTGTTCCTGGGCAACCCTACTGTGGCCGTACTGCGCCTTCCTGCACTGAAGCACCCCTGCAGGGC
TCAGTGACCAAGGAAGAATCAGAGAAAGAGC
