>Addgene plasmid #78745 | pcDNA3-HA-MKRN1 | addgene partial sequence | sequence record 149951 | BGH-rev 5'-TAGAAGGCACAGTCGAGG-3'
ACTATAGAATAGGGCCCTCTAGATGCATGCTCGAGCTATAGATCCAAGTCATAAAAATCTTCCAGCTCAT
CATGAAACAAGTCCCACTCATCTTCAGAGTCTGTTAGTTCGTCGTCCCCACCTGCAGCCAAAAGCATAAG
CAACATCTCGCCCAGCTCAAAGGTGACAACCTCTTCTTCATCGTTGTCAAAGGGGTTGCTGTTCTCTCTT
TCCTCAATGAGTTCCCAGAAGTGGTTCCTTCGTTGGGCCCGGTATCTGCTTGATGTTCCCACTTTCTGTC
TCTGTGGCTCCTCTCTACGGCCATCAGGGTACGCATGCTTGTAAAAACAGTTCCCTCCAAATGGGCAGCT
CCCACGTCCTTCATCAAAATACCTGCACGCCTTGTTGCTCATTGCCTCCTTGTATTTCAGAATGAGTTTC
TGCTTCTCTTCTTTCTCCTCCACCCAGTACTCACTTGGAATGACAAAGTTAGATGTGATCCGGCATTCTG
GGCAGGACTTTATGATCTTGCTCTCAAATTGCTTAGCACTCCTCCACTTGCGAATGCACTTGAGACAGTA
GGTGTGGTTGCAGTTGGAGAGGATCCCGAAGCGGCGCTCACTGGGGTTGGCTTTCTCATAGACCACCTCC
ATGCAGATCCCACACACCATGTCCTTGCTGCGCTGCACGGCAAATGAGAGCTCCATGTCCTTCTCATGGG
CCTCAATGCACGATTTGATATGCTGCGATCTCTGGGCAGCATCCATTGGATGCAGGACCTGCAGCCCACA
CATGTCACAAGAATCTCCGTGGAGATACACACAGTT
